>Addgene plasmid #114687 | pTK372 | depositor full sequence | sequence record 216388 | pTK372 sequence 8509 bps
GAGGGCCTATTTCCCATGATTCCTTCATATTTGCATATACGATACAAGGCTGTTAGAGAGATAATTGGAA
TTAATTTGACTGTAAACACAAAGATATTAGTACAAAATACGTGACGTAGAAAGTAATAATTTCTTGGGTA
GTTTGCAGTTTTAAAATTATGTTTTAAAATGGACTATCATATGCTTACCGTAACTTGAAAGTATTTCGAT
TTCTTGGCTTTATATATCTTGTGGAAAGGACGAAACACCGGTGGGGCCACTCACTGGTACGTTTTAGAGC
TAGAAATAGCAAGTTAAAATAAGGCTAGTCCGTTATCAACTTGAAAAAGTGGCACCGAGTCGGTGCTTTT
TTGTTTTAGAGCTAGAAATAGCAAGTTAAAATAAGGCTAGTCCGTTTTTAGCGCGTGCGCCAATTCTGCA
GACAAATGGCTCTAGAGGTACCCGTTACATAACTTACGGTAAATGGCCCGCCTGGCTGACCGCCCAACGA
CCCCCGCCCATTGACGTCAATAGTAACGCCAATAGGGACTTTCCATTGACGTCAATGGGTGGAGTATTTA
CGGTAAACTGCCCACTTGGCAGTACATCAAGTGTATCATATGCCAAGTACGCCCCCTATTGACGTCAATG
ACGGTAAATGGCCCGCCTGGCATTGTGCCCAGTACATGACCTTATGGGACTTTCCTACTTGGCAGTACAT
CTACGTATTAGTCATCGCTATTACCATGGTCGAGGTGAGCCCCACGTTCTGCTTCACTCTCCCCATCTCC
CCCCCCTCCCCACCCCCAATTTTGTATTTATTTATTTTTTAATTATTTTGTGCAGCGATGGGGGCGGGGG
GGGGGGGGGGGCGCGCGCCAGGCGGGGCGGGGCGGGGCGAGGGGCGGGGCGGGGCGAGGCGGAGAGGTGC
GGCGGCAGCCAATCAGAGCGGCGCGCTCCGAAAGTTTCCTTTTATGGCGAGGCGGCGGCGGCGGCGGCCC
TATAAAAAGCGAAGCGCGCGGCGGGCGGGAGTCGCTGCGACGCTGCCTTCGCCCCGTGCCCCGCTCCGCC
GCCGCCTCGCGCCGCCCGCCCCGGCTCTGACTGACCGCGTTACTCCCACAGGTGAGCGGGCGGGACGGCC
CTTCTCCTCCGGGCTGTAATTAGCTGAGCAAGAGGTAAGGGTTTAAGGGATGGTTGGTTGGTGGGGTATT
AATGTTTAATTACCTGGAGCACCTGCCTGAAATCACTTTTTTTCAGGTTGGACCGGTGCCACCATGGACT
ATAAGGACCACGACGGAGACTACAAGGATCATGATATTGATTACAAAGACGATGACGATAAGATGGCCCC
AAAGAAGAAGCGGAAGGTCGGTATCCACGGAGTCCCAGCAGCCGACAAGAAGTACAGCATCGGCCTGGAC
ATCGGCACCAACTCTGTGGGCTGGGCCGTGATCACCGACGAGTACAAGGTGCCCAGCAAGAAATTCAAGG
TGCTGGGCAACACCGACCGGCACAGCATCAAGAAGAACCTGATCGGAGCCCTGCTGTTCGACAGCGGCGA
AACAGCCGAGGCCACCCGGCTGAAGAGAACCGCCAGAAGAAGATACACCAGACGGAAGAACCGGATCTGC
TATCTGCAAGAGATCTTCAGCAACGAGATGGCCAAGGTGGACGACAGCTTCTTCCACAGACTGGAAGAGT
CCTTCCTGGTGGAAGAGGATAAGAAGCACGAGCGGCACCCCATCTTCGGCAACATCGTGGACGAGGTGGC
CTACCACGAGAAGTACCCCACCATCTACCACCTGAGAAAGAAACTGGTGGACAGCACCGACAAGGCCGAC
CTGCGGCTGATCTATCTGGCCCTGGCCCACATGATCAAGTTCCGGGGCCACTTCCTGATCGAGGGCGACC
TGAACCCCGACAACAGCGACGTGGACAAGCTGTTCATCCAGCTGGTGCAGACCTACAACCAGCTGTTCGA
GGAAAACCCCATCAACGCCAGCGGCGTGGACGCCAAGGCCATCCTGTCTGCCAGACTGAGCAAGAGCAGA
CGGCTGGAAAATCTGATCGCCCAGCTGCCCGGCGAGAAGAAGAATGGCCTGTTCGGAAACCTGATTGCCC
TGAGCCTGGGCCTGACCCCCAACTTCAAGAGCAACTTCGACCTGGCCGAGGATGCCAAACTGCAGCTGAG
CAAGGACACCTACGACGACGACCTGGACAACCTGCTGGCCCAGATCGGCGACCAGTACGCCGACCTGTTT
CTGGCCGCCAAGAACCTGTCCGACGCCATCCTGCTGAGCGACATCCTGAGAGTGAACACCGAGATCACCA
AGGCCCCCCTGAGCGCCTCTATGATCAAGAGATACGACGAGCACCACCAGGACCTGACCCTGCTGAAAGC
TCTCGTGCGGCAGCAGCTGCCTGAGAAGTACAAAGAGATTTTCTTCGACCAGAGCAAGAACGGCTACGCC
GGCTACATTGACGGCGGAGCCAGCCAGGAAGAGTTCTACAAGTTCATCAAGCCCATCCTGGAAAAGATGG
ACGGCACCGAGGAACTGCTCGTGAAGCTGAACAGAGAGGACCTGCTGCGGAAGCAGCGGACCTTCGACAA
CGGCAGCATCCCCCACCAGATCCACCTGGGAGAGCTGCACGCCATTCTGCGGCGGCAGGAAGATTTTTAC
CCATTCCTGAAGGACAACCGGGAAAAGATCGAGAAGATCCTGACCTTCCGCATCCCCTACTACGTGGGCC
CTCTGGCCAGGGGAAACAGCAGATTCGCCTGGATGACCAGAAAGAGCGAGGAAACCATCACCCCCTGGAA
CTTCGAGGAAGTGGTGGACAAGGGCGCTTCCGCCCAGAGCTTCATCGAGCGGATGACCAACTTCGATAAG
AACCTGCCCAACGAGAAGGTGCTGCCCAAGCACAGCCTGCTGTACGAGTACTTCACCGTGTATAACGAGC
TGACCAAAGTGAAATACGTGACCGAGGGAATGAGAAAGCCCGCCTTCCTGAGCGGCGAGCAGAAAAAGGC
CATCGTGGACCTGCTGTTCAAGACCAACCGGAAAGTGACCGTGAAGCAGCTGAAAGAGGACTACTTCAAG
AAAATCGAGTGCTTCGACTCCGTGGAAATCTCCGGCGTGGAAGATCGGTTCAACGCCTCCCTGGGCACAT
ACCACGATCTGCTGAAAATTATCAAGGACAAGGACTTCCTGGACAATGAGGAAAACGAGGACATTCTGGA
AGATATCGTGCTGACCCTGACACTGTTTGAGGACAGAGAGATGATCGAGGAACGGCTGAAAACCTATGCC
CACCTGTTCGACGACAAAGTGATGAAGCAGCTGAAGCGGCGGAGATACACCGGCTGGGGCAGGCTGAGCC
GGAAGCTGATCAACGGCATCCGGGACAAGCAGTCCGGCAAGACAATCCTGGATTTCCTGAAGTCCGACGG
CTTCGCCAACAGAAACTTCATGCAGCTGATCCACGACGACAGCCTGACCTTTAAAGAGGACATCCAGAAA
GCCCAGGTGTCCGGCCAGGGCGATAGCCTGCACGAGCACATTGCCAATCTGGCCGGCAGCCCCGCCATTA
AGAAGGGCATCCTGCAGACAGTGAAGGTGGTGGACGAGCTCGTGAAAGTGATGGGCCGGCACAAGCCCGA
GAACATCGTGATCGAAATGGCCAGAGAGAACCAGACCACCCAGAAGGGACAGAAGAACAGCCGCGAGAGA
ATGAAGCGGATCGAAGAGGGCATCAAAGAGCTGGGCAGCCAGATCCTGAAAGAACACCCCGTGGAAAACA
CCCAGCTGCAGAACGAGAAGCTGTACCTGTACTACCTGCAGAATGGGCGGGATATGTACGTGGACCAGGA
ACTGGACATCAACCGGCTGTCCGACTACGATGTGGACCATATCGTGCCTCAGAGCTTTCTGAAGGACGAC
TCCATCGACAACAAGGTGCTGACCAGAAGCGACAAGAACCGGGGCAAGAGCGACAACGTGCCCTCCGAAG
AGGTCGTGAAGAAGATGAAGAACTACTGGCGGCAGCTGCTGAACGCCAAGCTGATTACCCAGAGAAAGTT
CGACAATCTGACCAAGGCCGAGAGAGGCGGCCTGAGCGAACTGGATAAGGCCGGCTTCATCAAGAGACAG
CTGGTGGAAACCCGGCAGATCACAAAGCACGTGGCACAGATCCTGGACTCCCGGATGAACACTAAGTACG
ACGAGAATGACAAGCTGATCCGGGAAGTGAAAGTGATCACCCTGAAGTCCAAGCTGGTGTCCGATTTCCG
GAAGGATTTCCAGTTTTACAAAGTGCGCGAGATCAACAACTACCACCACGCCCACGACGCCTACCTGAAC
GCCGTCGTGGGAACCGCCCTGATCAAAAAGTACCCTAAGCTGGAAAGCGAGTTCGTGTACGGCGACTACA
AGGTGTACGACGTGCGGAAGATGATCGCCAAGAGCGAGCAGGAAATCGGCAAGGCTACCGCCAAGTACTT
CTTCTACAGCAACATCATGAACTTTTTCAAGACCGAGATTACCCTGGCCAACGGCGAGATCCGGAAGCGG
CCTCTGATCGAGACAAACGGCGAAACCGGGGAGATCGTGTGGGATAAGGGCCGGGATTTTGCCACCGTGC
GGAAAGTGCTGAGCATGCCCCAAGTGAATATCGTGAAAAAGACCGAGGTGCAGACAGGCGGCTTCAGCAA
AGAGTCTATCCTGCCCAAGAGGAACAGCGATAAGCTGATCGCCAGAAAGAAGGACTGGGACCCTAAGAAG
TACGGCGGCTTCGACAGCCCCACCGTGGCCTATTCTGTGCTGGTGGTGGCCAAAGTGGAAAAGGGCAAGT
CCAAGAAACTGAAGAGTGTGAAAGAGCTGCTGGGGATCACCATCATGGAAAGAAGCAGCTTCGAGAAGAA
TCCCATCGACTTTCTGGAAGCCAAGGGCTACAAAGAAGTGAAAAAGGACCTGATCATCAAGCTGCCTAAG
TACTCCCTGTTCGAGCTGGAAAACGGCCGGAAGAGAATGCTGGCCTCTGCCGGCGAACTGCAGAAGGGAA
ACGAACTGGCCCTGCCCTCCAAATATGTGAACTTCCTGTACCTGGCCAGCCACTATGAGAAGCTGAAGGG
CTCCCCCGAGGATAATGAGCAGAAACAGCTGTTTGTGGAACAGCACAAGCACTACCTGGACGAGATCATC
GAGCAGATCAGCGAGTTCTCCAAGAGAGTGATCCTGGCCGACGCTAATCTGGACAAAGTGCTGTCCGCCT
ACAACAAGCACCGGGATAAGCCCATCAGAGAGCAGGCCGAGAATATCATCCACCTGTTTACCCTGACCAA
TCTGGGAGCCCCTGCCGCCTTCAAGTACTTTGACACCACCATCGACCGGAAGAGGTACACCAGCACCAAA
GAGGTGCTGGACGCCACCCTGATCCACCAGAGCATCACCGGCCTGTACGAGACACGGATCGACCTGTCTC
AGCTGGGAGGCGACAAAAGGCCGGCGGCCACGAAAAAGGCCGGCCAGGCAAAAAAGAAAAAGTAAGAATT
CCTAGAGCTCGCTGATCAGCCTCGACTGTGCCTTCTAGTTGCCAGCCATCTGTTGTTTGCCCCTCCCCCG
TGCCTTCCTTGACCCTGGAAGGTGCCACTCCCACTGTCCTTTCCTAATAAAATGAGGAAATTGCATCGCA
TTGTCTGAGTAGGTGTCATTCTATTCTGGGGGGTGGGGTGGGGCAGGACAGCAAGGGGGAGGATTGGGAA
GAGAATAGCAGGCATGCTGGGGAGCGGCCGCAGGAACCCCTAGTGATGGAGTTGGCCACTCCCTCTCTGC
GCGCTCGCTCGCTCACTGAGGCCGGGCGACCAAAGGTCGCCCGACGCCCGGGCTTTGCCCGGGCGGCCTC
AGTGAGCGAGCGAGCGCGCAGCTGCCTGCAGGGGCGCCTGATGCGGTATTTTCTCCTTACGCATCTGTGC
GGTATTTCACACCGCATA
[142 nt withheld, positions 5969-6110]
C
[141 nt withheld, positions 6112-6252]
CCTTTGACGTTGGAGTCCACGTTCTTT
[37 nt withheld, positions 6280-6316]
ACCCTATCTCGGGCTATTCTTTTGATTTATAAGGGATTTTGCCGATTTCGGCCTATTGGTTAAAAAATGA
GCTGATTTAACAAAAATTTAACGCGAATTTTAACAAAATATTAACGTTTACAATTTTATGGTGCACTCTC
AGTACAATCTGCTCTGATGCCGCATAGTTAAGCCAGCCCCGACACCCGCCAACACCCGCTGACGCGCCCT
GACGGGCTTGTCTGCTCCCGGCATCCGCTTACAGACAAGCTGTGACCGTCTCCGGGAGCTGCATGTGTCA
GAGGTTTTCACCGTCATCACCGAAACGCGCGAGACGAAAGGGCCTCGTGATACGCCTATTTTTATAGGTT
AATGTCATGATAATAATGGTTTCTTAGACGTCAGGTGGCACTTTTCGGGGAAATGTGCGCGGAACCCCTA
TTTGTTTATTTTTCTAAATACATTCAAATATGTATCCGCTCATGAGACAATAACCCTGATAAATGCTTCA
ATAATATTGAAAAAGGAAGAGTATGAGTATTCAACATTTCCGTGTCGCCCTTATTCCCTTTTTTGCGGCA
TTTTGCCTTCCTGTTTTTGCTCACCCAGAAACGCTGGTGAAAGTAAAAGATGCTGAAGATCAGTTGGGTG
CACGAGTGGGTTACATCGAACTGGATCTCAACAGCGGTAAGATCCTTGAGAGTTTTCGCCCCGAAGAACG
TTTTCCAATGATGAGCACTTTTAAAGTTCTGCTATGTGGCGCGGTATTATCCCGTATTGACGCCGGGCAA
GAGCAACTCGGTCGCCGCATACACTATTCTCAGAATGACTTGGTTGAGTACTCACCAGTCACAGAAAAGC
ATCTTACGGATGGCATGACAGTAAGAGAATTATGCAGTGCTGCCATAACCATGAGTGATAACACTGCGGC
CAACTTACTTCTGACAACGATCGGAGGACCGAAGGAGCTAACCGCTTTTTTGCACAACATGGGGGATCAT
GTAACTCGCCTTGATCGTTGGGAACCGGAGCTGAATGAAGCCATACCAAACGACGAGCGTGACACCACGA
TGCCTGTAGCAATGGCAACAACGTTGCGCAAACTATTAACTGGCGAACTACTTACTCTAGCTTCCCGGCA
ACAATTAATAGACTGGATGGAGGCGGATAAAGTTGCAGGACCACTTCTGCGCTCGGCCCTTCCGGCTGGC
TGGTTTATTGCTGATAAATCTGGAGCCGGTGAGCGTGGAAGCCGCGGTATCATTGCAGCACTGGGGCCAG
ATGGTAAGCCCTCCCGTATCGTAGTTATCTACACGACGGGGAGTCAGGCAACTATGGATGAACGAAATAG
ACAGATCGCTGAGATAGGTGCCTCACTGATTAAGCATTGGTAACTGTCAGACCAAGTTTACTCATATATA
CTTTAGATTGATTTAAAACTTCATTTTTAATTTAAAAGGATCTAGGTGAAGATCCTTTTTGATAATCTCA
TGACCAAAATCCCTTAACGTGAGTTTTCGTTCCACTGAGCGTCAGACCCCGTAGAAAAGATCAAAGGATC
TTCTTGAGATCCTTTTTTTCTGCGCGTAATCTGCTGCTTGCAAACAAAAAAACCACCGCTACCAGCGGTG
GTTTGTTTGCCGGATCAAGAGCTACCAACTCTTTTTCCGAAGGTAACTGGCTTCAGCAGAGCGCAGATAC
CAAATACTGTCCTTCTAGTGTAGCCGTAGTTAGGCCACCACTTCAAGAACTCTGTAGCACCGCCTACATA
CCTCGCTCTGCTAATCCTGTTACCAGTGGCTGCTGCCAGTGGCGATAAGTCGTGTCTTACCGGGTTGGAC
TCAAGACGATAGTTACCGGATAAGGCGCAGCGGTCGGGCTGAACGGGGGGTTCGTGCACACAGCCCAGCT
TGGAGCGAACGACCTACACCGAACTGAGATACCTACAGCGTGAGCTATGAGAAAGCGCCACGCTTCCCGA
AGGGAGAAAGGCGGACAGGTATCCGGTAAGCGGCAGGGTCGGAACAGGAGAGCGCACGAGGGAGCTTCCA
GGGGGAAACGCCTGGTATCTTTATAGTCCTGTCGGGTTTCGCCACCTCTGACTTGAGCGTCGATTTTTGT
GATGCTCGTCAGGGGGGCGGAGCCTATGGAAAAACGCCAGCAACGCGGCCTTTTTACGGTTCCTGGCCTT
TTGCTGGCCTTTTGCTCACATGT
Features (pLannotate 1.2.2; 18 found; start..end, strand, type, name):
      1..241     +  promoter       U6 promoter: RNA polymerase III promoter for human U6 snRNA
    271..346     +  misc_RNA       gRNA scaffold: guide RNA scaffold for the Streptococcus pyogenes CRISPR/Cas9 system
    353..396     +  misc_RNA       gRNA scaffold (fragment): guide RNA scaffold for the Streptococcus pyogenes CRISPR/Cas9 system
    443..728     +  enhancer       CMV enhancer: human cytomegalovirus immediate early enhancer; contains an 18-bp deletion relative to the standard CMV enhancer
    730..1007    +  promoter       chicken β-actin promoter: No description available
   1008..1236    +  intron         hybrid intron: hybrid between chicken β-actin (CBA) and minute virus of mice (MMV) introns (Gray et al., 2011)
   1374..2975    +  CDS            Cas9(N): N-terminal portion of Streptococcus pyogenes Cas9 (Zetsche et al., 2015)
   2976..5474    +  CDS            Cas9(C): C-terminal portion of Streptococcus pyogenes Cas9 (Zetsche et al., 2015)
   5475..5522    +  CDS            nucleoplasmin NLS: bipartite nuclear localization signal from nucleoplasmin
   5556..5667    +  polyA_signal   bGH poly(A) signal: bovine growth hormone polyadenylation signal
   5772..5912    +  repeat_region  AAV2 ITR: inverted terminal repeat of adeno-associated virus serotype 2 inverted
   5917..5968    -  misc_feature   bom (fragment): basis of mobility region from pBR322
   5987..6367    +  rep_origin     M13 ori (sequence partly withheld): M13 bacteriophage origin of replication; arrow indicates direction of (+) strand synthesis
   6443..6492    -  misc_feature   bom (fragment): basis of mobility region from pBR322
   6594..6629    -  CDS            rop (fragment): Rop protein, which maintains plasmids at low copy number; rop
   6724..6828    +  promoter       AmpR promoter: bla
   6829..7689    +  CDS            AmpR: β-lactamase; bla; confers resistance to ampicillin, carbenicillin, and related antibiotics
   7860..8448    +  rep_origin     ori: high-copy-number ColE1/pMB1/pBR322/pUC origin of replication
