[The description below was written by a language model from this plasmid's Addgene catalogue record and pLannotate feature annotations shown in this document.]
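Description:
pTK372 is a CRISPR/Cas9 expression plasmid built on the pX330 backbone, an all-in-one vector that delivers both a single guide RNA and Streptococcus pyogenes Cas9 to mammalian cells by transfection. It is about 8.5 kb. In bacteria it is maintained through a high-copy ColE1/pUC-type origin and selected with ampicillin via the β-lactamase gene (AmpR) under its own promoter. The backbone also carries an M13/f1-type phage origin. A single AAV2 inverted terminal repeat lies downstream of the Cas9 cassette, but with only one ITR annotated the plasmid is not configured as an AAV packaging vector.

The payload consists of two expression units. A human U6 RNA polymerase III promoter drives the guide RNA. The 20-nt spacer directed at the C-terminal region of the NuMA locus sits in the unannotated gap between the promoter and the S. pyogenes gRNA scaffold, and a partial scaffold fragment follows. Downstream, a hybrid promoter made of the CMV enhancer, the chicken β-actin promoter and a hybrid intron drives Cas9. The annotation tool splits Cas9 into contiguous N- and C-terminal portions, which together read as one continuous coding sequence. This is fused at its C-terminus to a nucleoplasmin bipartite nuclear localization signal and terminated by the bovine growth hormone polyadenylation signal.

The stated purpose is to supply an sgRNA targeting NuMA's C-terminal locus, so that Cas9 cuts near the end of the NuMA coding region. Such a cut is commonly paired with a separate donor template for knock-in of a C-terminal tag, but the record does not describe a donor or the target species.
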