Addgene plasmid #114687: pTK372
Purpose: sgRNA targeting NuMA's C-terminal locus
Depositing lab: Tomomi Kiyomitsu. Depositing organization: Nagoya University. Publication: Dynein-Dynactin-NuMA clusters generate cortical spindle-pulling forces as a multi-arm ensemble. Okumura M, Natsume T, Kanemaki MT, Kiyomitsu T. Elife. 2018 May 31;7. pii: 36559. doi: 10.7554/eLife.36559. PubMed 29848445.
Backbone
  Vector backbone: pX330_Addgene#42230
Growth in bacteria
  Bacterial resistance: Ampicillin, 100 μg/mL
  Growth temperature: 37°C
  Growth strain: DH5alpha
  Copy number: Unknown
Gene/Insert
  Gene/Insert name: NuMA sgRNA
  gRNA/shRNA sequence: gtggggccactcactggtac
Terms and licenses: Academic/Nonprofit Terms; Industry Terms: Not Available to Industry
How to cite: pTK372 was a gift from Tomomi Kiyomitsu (Addgene plasmid # 114687 ; http://n2t.net/addgene:114687 ; RRID:Addgene_114687)
