>Addgene plasmid #114687 | pTK372 | addgene partial sequence | sequence record 223940 | Addgene NGS Result
GGCGGGGCGGGGCGGGGCGAGGGGCGGGGCGGGGCGAGGCGGAGAGGTGCGGCGGCAGCCAATCAGAGCG
GCGCGCTCCGAAAGTTTCCTTTTATGGCGAGGCGGCGGCGGCGGCGGCCCTATAAAAAGCGAAGCGCGCG
GCGGGCGGGAGTCGCTGCGCGCTGCCTTCGCCCCGTGCCCCGCTCCGCCGCCGCCTCGCGCCGCCCGCCC
CGGCTCTGACTGACCGCGTTACTCCCACAGGTGAGCGGGCGGGACGGCCCTTCTCCTCCGGGCTGTAATT
AGCTGAGCAAGAGGTAAGGGTTTAAGGGATGGTTGGTTGGTGGGGTATTAATGTTTAATTACCTGGAGCA
CCTGCCTGAAATCACTTTTTTTCAGGTTGGACCGGTGCCACCATGGACTATAAGGACCACGACGGAGACT
ACAAGGATCATGATATTGATTACAAAGACGATGACGATAAGATGGCCCCAAAGAAGAAGCGGAAGGTCGG
TATCCACGGAGTCCCAGCAGCCGACAAGAAGTACAGCATCGGCCTGGACATCGGCACCAACTCTGTGGGC
TGGGCCGTGATCACCGACGAGTACAAGGTGCCCAGCAAGAAATTCAAGGTGCTGGGCAACACCGACCGGC
ACAGCATCAAGAAGAACCTGATCGGAGCCCTGCTGTTCGACAGCGGCGAAACAGCCGAGGCCACCCGGCT
GAAGAGAACCGCCAGAAGAAGATACACCAGACGGAAGAACCGGATCTGCTATCTGCAAGAGATCTTCAGC
AACGAGATGGCCAAGGTGGACGACAGCTTCTTCCACAGACTGGAAGAGTCCTTCCTGGTGGAAGAGGATA
AGAAGCACGAGCGGCACCCCATCTTCGGCAACATCGTGGACGAGGTGGCCTACCACGAGAAGTACCCCAC
CATCTACCACCTGAGAAAGAAACTGGTGGACAGCACCGACAAGGCCGACCTGCGGCTGATCTATCTGGCC
CTGGCCCACATGATCAAGTTCCGGGGCCACTTCCTGATCGAGGGCGACCTGAACCCCGACAACAGCGACG
TGGACAAGCTGTTCATCCAGCTGGTGCAGACCTACAACCAGCTGTTCGAGGAAAACCCCATCAACGCCAG
CGGCGTGGACGCCAAGGCCATCCTGTCTGCCAGACTGAGCAAGAGCAGACGGCTGGAAAATCTGATCGCC
CAGCTGCCCGGCGAGAAGAAGAATGGCCTGTTCGGAAACCTGATTGCCCTGAGCCTGGGCCTGACCCCCA
ACTTCAAGAGCAACTTCGACCTGGCCGAGGATGCCAAACTGCAGCTGAGCAAGGACACCTACGACGACGA
CCTGGACAACCTGCTGGCCCAGATCGGCGACCAGTACGCCGACCTGTTTCTGGCCGCCAAGAACCTGTCC
GACGCCATCCTGCTGAGCGACATCCTGAGAGTGAACACCGAGATCACCAAGGCCCCCCTGAGCGCCTCTA
TGATCAAGAGATACGACGAGCACCACCAGGACCTGACCCTGCTGAAAGCTCTCGTGCGGCAGCAGCTGCC
TGAGAAGTACAAAGAGATTTTCTTCGACCAGAGCAAGAACGGCTACGCCGGCTACATTGACGGCGGAGCC
AGCCAGGAAGAGTTCTACAAGTTCATCAAGCCCATCCTGGAAAAGATGGACGGCACCGAGGAACTGCTCG
TGAAGCTGAACAGAGAGGACCTGCTGCGGAAGCAGCGGACCTTCGACAACGGCAGCATCCCCCACCAGAT
CCACCTGGGAGAGCTGCACGCCATTCTGCGGCGGCAGGAAGATTTTTACCCATTCCTGAAGGACAACCGG
GAAAAGATCGAGAAGATCCTGACCTTCCGCATCCCCTACTACGTGGGCCCTCTGGCCAGGGGAAACAGCA
GATTCGCCTGGATGACCAGAAAGAGCGAGGAAACCATCACCCCCTGGAACTTCGAGGAAGTGGTGGACAA
GGGCGCTTCCGCCCAGAGCTTCATCGAGCGGATGACCAACTTCGATAAGAACCTGCCCAACGAGAAGGTG
CTGCCCAAGCACAGCCTGCTGTACGAGTACTTCACCGTGTATAACGAGCTGACCAAAGTGAAATACGTGA
CCGAGGGAATGAGAAAGCCCGCCTTCCTGAGCGGCGAGCAGAAAAAGGCCATCGTGGACCTGCTGTTCAA
GACCAACCGGAAAGTGACCGTGAAGCAGCTGAAAGAGGACTACTTCAAGAAAATCGAGTGCTTCGACTCC
GTGGAAATCTCCGGCGTGGAAGATCGGTTCAACGCCTCCCTGGGCACATACCACGATCTGCTGAAAATTA
TCAAGGACAAGGACTTCCTGGACAATGAGGAAAACGAGGACATTCTGGAAGATATCGTGCTGACCCTGAC
ACTGTTTGAGGACAGAGAGATGATCGAGGAACGGCTGAAAACCTATGCCCACCTGTTCGACGACAAAGTG
ATGAAGCAGCTGAAGCGGCGGAGATACACCGGCTGGGGCAGGCTGAGCCGGAAGCTGATCAACGGCATCC
GGGACAAGCAGTCCGGCAAGACAATCCTGGATTTCCTGAAGTCCGACGGCTTCGCCAACAGAAACTTCAT
GCAGCTGATCCACGACGACAGCCTGACCTTTAAAGAGGACATCCAGAAAGCCCAGGTGTCCGGCCAGGGC
GATAGCCTGCACGAGCACATTGCCAATCTGGCCGGCAGCCCCGCCATTAAGAAGGGCATCCTGCAGACAG
TGAAGGTGGTGGACGAGCTCGTGAAAGTGATGGGCCGGCACAAGCCCGAGAACATCGTGATCGAAATGGC
CAGAGAGAACCAGACCACCCAGAAGGGACAGAAGAACAGCCGCGAGAGAATGAAGCGGATCGAAGAGGGC
ATCAAAGAGCTGGGCAGCCAGATCCTGAAAGAACACCCCGTGGAAAACACCCAGCTGCAGAACGAGAAGC
TGTACCTGTACTACCTGCAGAATGGGCGGGATATGTACGTGGACCAGGAACTGGACATCAACCGGCTGTC
CGACTACGATGTGGACCATATCGTGCCTCAGAGCTTTCTGAAGGACGACTCCATCGACAACAAGGTGCTG
ACCAGAAGCGACAAGAACCGGGGCAAGAGCGACAACGTGCCCTCCGAAGAGGTCGTGAAGAAGATGAAGA
ACTACTGGCGGCAGCTGCTGAACGCCAAGCTGATTACCCAGAGAAAGTTCGACAATCTGACCAAGGCCGA
GAGAGGCGGCCTGAGCGAACTGGATAAGGCCGGCTTCATCAAGAGACAGCTGGTGGAAACCCGGCAGATC
ACAAAGCACGTGGCACAGATCCTGGACTCCCGGATGAACACTAAGTACGACGAGAATGACAAGCTGATCC
GGGAAGTGAAAGTGATCACCCTGAAGTCCAAGCTGGTGTCCGATTTCCGGAAGGATTTCCAGTTTTACAA
AGTGCGCGAGATCAACAACTACCACCACGCCCACGACGCCTACCTGAACGCCGTCGTGGGAACCGCCCTG
ATCAAAAAGTACCCTAAGCTGGAAAGCGAGTTCGTGTACGGCGACTACAAGGTGTACGACGTGCGGAAGA
TGATCGCCAAGAGCGAGCAGGAAATCGGCAAGGCTACCGCCAAGTACTTCTTCTACAGCAACATCATGAA
CTTTTTCAAGACCGAGATTACCCTGGCCAACGGCGAGATCCGGAAGCGGCCTCTGATCGAGACAAACGGC
GAAACCGGGGAGATCGTGTGGGATAAGGGCCGGGATTTTGCCACCGTGCGGAAAGTGCTGAGCATGCCCC
AAGTGAATATCGTGAAAAAGACCGAGGTGCAGACAGGCGGCTTCAGCAAAGAGTCTATCCTGCCCAAGAG
GAACAGCGATAAGCTGATCGCCAGAAAGAAGGACTGGGACCCTAAGAAGTACGGCGGCTTCGACAGCCCC
ACCGTGGCCTATTCTGTGCTGGTGGTGGCCAAAGTGGAAAAGGGCAAGTCCAAGAAACTGAAGAGTGTGA
AAGAGCTGCTGGGGATCACCATCATGGAAAGAAGCAGCTTCGAGAAGAATCCCATCGACTTTCTGGAAGC
CAAGGGCTACAAAGAAGTGAAAAAGGACCTGATCATCAAGCTGCCTAAGTACTCCCTGTTCGAGCTGGAA
AACGGCCGGAAGAGAATGCTGGCCTCTGCCGGCGAACTGCAGAAGGGAAACGAACTGGCCCTGCCCTCCA
AATATGTGAACTTCCTGTACCTGGCCAGCCACTATGAGAAGCTGAAGGGCTCCCCCGAGGATAATGAGCA
GAAACAGCTGTTTGTGGAACAGCACAAGCACTACCTGGACGAGATCATCGAGCAGATCAGCGAGTTCTCC
AAGAGAGTGATCCTGGCCGACGCTAATCTGGACAAAGTGCTGTCCGCCTACAACAAGCACCGGGATAAGC
CCATCAGAGAGCAGGCCGAGAATATCATCCACCTGTTTACCCTGACCAATCTGGGAGCCCCTGCCGCCTT
CAAGTACTTTGACACCACCATCGACCGGAAGAGGTACACCAGCACCAAAGAGGTGCTGGACGCCACCCTG
ATCCACCAGAGCATCACCGGCCTGTACGAGACACGGATCGACCTGTCTCAGCTGGGAGGCGACAAAAGGC
CGGCGGCCACGAAAAAGGCCGGCCAGGCAAAAAAGAAAAAGTAAGAATTCCTAGAGCTCGCTGATCAGCC
TCGACTGTGCCTTCTAGTTGCCAGCCATCTGTTGTTTGCCCCTCCCCCGTGCCTTCCTTGACCCTGGAAG
GTGCCACTCCCACTGTCCTTTCCTAATAAAATGAGGAAATTGCATCGCATTGTCTGAGTAGGTGTCATTC
TATTCTGGGGGGTGGGGTGGGGCAGGACAGCAAGGGGGAGGATTGGGAAGAGAATAGCAGGCATGCTGGG
GAGCGGCCGCAGGAACCCCTAGTGATGGAGTTGGCCACTCCCTCTCTGCGCGCTCGCTCGCTCACTGAGG
CCGGGCGACCAAAGGTCGCCCGACGCCCGGGCTTTGCCCGGGCGGCCTCAGTGAGCGAGCGAGCGCGCAG
CTGCCTGCAGGGGCGCCTGATGCGGTATTTTCTCCTTACGCATCTGTGCGGTATTTCACACCGCATA
[95 nt withheld, positions 5108-5202]
T
[46 nt withheld, positions 5204-5249]
C
[141 nt withheld, positions 5251-5391]
CCTTTGACGTTGGAGTCCACGTTCTTT
[37 nt withheld, positions 5419-5455]
ACTCTATCTCGGGCTATTCTTTTGATTTATAAGGGATTTTGCCGATTTCGGTCTATTGGTTAAAAAATGA
GCTGATTTAACAAAAATTTAACGCGAATTTTAACAAAATATTAACGTTTACAATTTTATGGTGCACTCTC
AGTACAATCTGCTCTGATGCCGCATAGTTAAGCCAGCCCCGACACCCGCCAACACCCGCTGACGCGCCCT
GACGGGCTTGTCTGCTCCCGGCATCCGCTTACAGACAAGCTGTGACCGTCTCCGGGAGCTGCATGTGTCA
GAGGTTTTCACCGTCATCACCGAAACGCGCGAGACGAAAGGGCCTCGTGATACGCCTATTTTTATAGGTT
AATGTCATGATAATAATGGTTTCTTAGACGTCAGGTGGCACTTTTCGGGGAAATGTGCGCGGAACCCCTA
TTTGTTTATTTTTCTAAATACATTCAAATATGTATCCGCTCATGAGACAATAACCCTGATAAATGCTTCA
ATAATATTGAAAAAGGAAGAGTATGAGTATTCAACATTTCCGTGTCGCCCTTATTCCCTTTTTTGCGGCA
TTTTGCCTTCCTGTTTTTGCTCACCCAGAAACGCTGGTGAAAGTAAAAGATGCTGAAGATCAGTTGGGTG
CACGAGTGGGTTACATCGAACTGGATCTCAACAGCGGTAAGATCCTTGAGAGTTTTCGCCCCGAAGAACG
TTTTCCAATGATGAGCACTTTTAAAGTTCTGCTATGTGGCGCGGTATTATCCCGTATTGACGCCGGGCAA
GAGCAACTCGGTCGCCGCATACACTATTCTCAGAATGACTTGGTTGAGTACTCACCAGTCACAGAAAAGC
ATCTTACGGATGGCATGACAGTAAGAGAATTATGCAGTGCTGCCATAACCATGAGTGATAACACTGCGGC
CAACTTACTTCTGACAACGATCGGAGGACCGAAGGAGCTAACCGCTTTTTTGCACAACATGGGGGATCAT
GTAACTCGCCTTGATCGTTGGGAACCGGAGCTGAATGAAGCCATACCAAACGACGAGCGTGACACCACGA
TGCCTGTAGCAATGGCAACAACGTTGCGCAAACTATTAACTGGCGAACTACTTACTCTAGCTTCCCGGCA
ACAATTAATAGACTGGATGGAGGCGGATAAAGTTGCAGGACCACTTCTGCGCTCGGCCCTTCCGGCTGGC
TGGTTTATTGCTGATAAATCTGGAGCCGGTGAGCGTGGAAGCCGCGGTATCATTGCAGCACTGGGGCCAG
ATGGTAAGCCCTCCCGTATCGTAGTTATCTACACGACGGGGAGTCAGGCAACTATGGATGAACGAAATAG
ACAGATCGCTGAGATAGGTGCCTCACTGATTAAGCATTGGTAACTGTCAGACCAAGTTTACTCATATATA
CTTTAGATTGATTTAAAACTTCATTTTTAATTTAAAAGGATCTAGGTGAAGATCCTTTTTGATAATCTCA
TGACCAAAATCCCTTAACGTGAGTTTTCGTTCCACTGAGCGTCAGACCCCGTAGAAAAGATCAAAGGATC
TTCTTGAGATCCTTTTTTTCTGCGCGTAATCTGCTGCTTGCAAACAAAAAAACCACCGCTACCAGCGGTG
GTTTGTTTGCCGGATCAAGAGCTACCAACTCTTTTTCCGAAGGTAACTGGCTTCAGCAGAGCGCAGATAC
CAAATACTGTTCTTCTAGTGTAGCCGTAGTTAGGCCACCACTTCAAGAACTCTGTAGCACCGCCTACATA
CCTCGCTCTGCTAATCCTGTTACCAGTGGCTGCTGCCAGTGGCGATAAGTCGTGTCTTACCGGGTTGGAC
TCAAGACGATAGTTACCGGATAAGGCGCAGCGGTCGGGCTGAACGGGGGGTTCGTGCACACAGCCCAGCT
TGGAGCGAACGACCTACACCGAACTGAGATACCTACAGCGTGAGCTATGAGAAAGCGCCACGCTTCCCGA
AGGGAGAAAGGCGGACAGGTATCCGGTAAGCGGCAGGGTCGGAACAGGAGAGCGCACGAGGGAGCTTCCA
GGGGGAAACGCCTGGTATCTTTATAGTCCTGTCGGGTTTCGCCACCTCTGACTTGAGCGTCGATTTTTGT
GATGCTCGTCAGGGGGGCGGAGCCTATGGAAAAACGCCAGCAACGCGGCCTTTTTACGGTTCCTGGCCTT
TTGCTGGCCTTTTGCTCACATGTGAGGGCCTATTTCCCATGATTCCTTCATATTTGCATATACGATACAA
GGCTGTTAGAGAGATAATTGGAATTAATTTGACTGTAAACACAAAGATATTAGTACAAAATACGTGACGT
AGAAAGTAATAATTTCTTGGGTAGTTTGCAGTTTTAAAATTATGTTTTAAAATGGACTATCATATGCTTA
CCGTAACTTGAAAGTATTTCGATTTCTTGGCTTTATATATCTTGTGGAAAGGACGAAACACCGGTGGGGC
CACTCACTGGTACGTTTTAGAGCTAGAAATAGCAAGTTAAAATAAGGCTAGTCCGTTATCAACTTGAAAA
AGTGGCACCGAGTCGGTGCTTTTTTGTTTTAGAGCTAGAAATAGCAAGTTAAAATAAGGCTAGTCCGTTT
TTAGCGCGTGCGCCAATTCTGCAGACAAATGGCTCTAGAGGTACCCGTTACATAACTTACGGTAAATGGC
CCGCCTGGCTGACCGCCCAACGACCCCCGCCCATTGACGTCAATAGTAACGCCAATAGGGACTTTCCATT
GACGTCAATGGGTGGAGTATTTACGGTAAACTGCCCACTTGGCAGTACATCAAGTGTATCATATGCCAAG
TACGCCCCCTATTGACGTCAATGACGGTAAATGGCCCGCCTGGCATTGTGCCCAGTACATGACCTTATGG
GACTTTCCTACTTGGCAGTACATCTACGTATTAGTCATCGCTATTACCATGGTCGAGGTGAGCCCCACGT
TCTGCTTCACTCTCCCCATCTCCCCCCCCTCCCCACCCCCAATTTTGTATTTATTTATTTTTTAATTATT
TTGTGCAGCGATGGGGGCGGGGGGGGGGGG
